Addgene plasmid #155189: XLone-Puro beta-catenin P2A eGFP-NLS
Purpose: PiggybacTransposon-based tunable and temporal expression control of mutated beta-catenin and nuclear eGFP
Depositing lab: Xiaoping Bao. Depositing organization: Purdue University. Publication: Chemically-defined generation of human hemogenic endothelium and definitive hematopoietic progenitor cells. Chang Y, Syahirah R, Oprescu SN, Wang X, Jung J, Cooper SH, Torregrosa-Allen S, Elzey BD, Hsu AY, Randolph LN, Sun Y, Kuang S, Broxmeyer HE, Deng Q, Lian X, Bao X. Biomaterials. 2022 May 6;285:121569. doi: 10.1016/j.biomaterials.2022.121569. PubMed 35567999.
Backbone
  Vector backbone: Addgene #154399
  Backbone size w/o insert (bp): 6614
  Total vector size (bp): 8909
  Vector type: Mammalian Expression, Unspecified ; Piggybac transposon
  Selectable markers: Puromycin
Growth in bacteria
  Bacterial resistance: Ampicillin, 100 μg/mL
  Growth temperature: 37°C
  Growth strain: DH5alpha
  Copy number: High Copy
Gene/Insert
  Gene/Insert name: beta-catenin (alt name: Ctnnb1)
  Species: M. musculus (mouse)
  Insert size (bp): 2343
  Mutation: Sites phosphorylated by GSK-3beta have been mutated, S33A, S37A, T41A, S45A
  GenBank ID: NM_007614
  Entrez Gene: Ctnnb1 (a.k.a. Bfc, Catnb, Mesc)
  Promoter: TRE3G
  Tag / fusion protein: P2A eGFP NLS (C terminal on backbone)
  Cloning method: Restriction Enzyme; 5′ cloning site KpnI (not destroyed); 3′ cloning site NheI, SpeI (not destroyed)
  Sequencing primers: 5′ gcgcctataaaagagtgctga; 3′ M13 FWD
Resource information
  A portion of this plasmid was derived from a plasmid made by: The beta-catenin sequence was PCR amplified from E[beta]P, a gift from Roel Nusse (Addgene #24313)
Terms and licenses: Academic/Nonprofit Terms; Industry Terms: Not Available to Industry
How to cite: XLone-Puro beta-catenin P2A eGFP-NLS was a gift from Xiaoping Bao (Addgene plasmid # 155189 ; http://n2t.net/addgene:155189 ; RRID:Addgene_155189)
