[The description below was written by a language model from this plasmid's Addgene catalogue record and pLannotate feature annotations shown in this document.]
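Description:
XLone-Puro beta-catenin P2A eGFP-NLS is an 8.9 kb all-in-one, doxycycline-inducible piggyBac transposon plasmid for mammalian expression, built on an XLone-Puro backbone. It is propagated in E. coli as a high-copy plasmid through a ColE1/pUC-type origin with ampicillin (β-lactamase) selection. The remaining lacZα, lac promoter/operator, bom and rop fragments are cloning-vector remnants. The catalogue describes it as a piggyBac vector, but the automated feature table does not annotate the transposon terminal repeats, so their positions are not documented here.

The inducible cassette places a TRE3GS (third-generation Tet-responsive) promoter upstream of mouse Ctnnb1 carrying S33A, S37A, T41A and S45A substitutions. These remove the N-terminal sites phosphorylated by GSK-3β, which normally mark β-catenin for ubiquitination and proteasomal degradation. The mutant should therefore be stabilised and act as a constitutive activator of canonical Wnt/TCF-LEF signalling. The coding sequence is joined through a P2A self-cleaving peptide to EGFP with a nuclear localisation signal, followed by an SV40 poly(A), so induced cells are reported by nuclear green fluorescence.

On the opposite strand, an EF-1α core promoter drives a Tet-On-type reverse transactivator (annotated as an rtTA3 fragment with VP16-derived activation repeats) followed by puromycin N-acetyltransferase and a second SV40 poly(A). This supplies both the doxycycline-responsive activator and drug selection from the same integrated unit. The linker between these two coding sequences is not annotated.

When co-delivered with a piggyBac transposase source, the construct allows stable genomic integration, puromycin selection, and dose- and time-controlled β-catenin expression. The associated work concerns directed differentiation of human cells into hemogenic endothelium and hematopoietic progenitors.
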