Features (pLannotate 1.2.2; 19 found; start..end, strand, type, name):
      9..376     +  promoter       TRE3GS promoter: 3rd-generation Tet-responsive promoter that can be activated by binding of Tet-On® 3G, modified to eliminate binding sites for endogenous mammalian transcription factors
    389..2731    +  CDS            Ctnnb1 (sequence partly withheld): CTNB1_MOUSE - Also known as Catnb. Experimental evidence at protein level: Swiss-Prot protein existence level 1. Key downstream component of the canonical Wnt signaling pathway (PubMed:15132997). In the absence of Wnt, forms a complex with AXIN1, AXIN2, APC, CSNK1A1 and GSK3B that promotes phosphorylation on N-terminal Ser and Thr residues and ubiquitination of CTNNB1 via BTRC and its subsequent degradation by the proteasome. In the presence of Wnt ligand, CTNNB1 is not ubiquitinated and accumulates in the nucleus, where it acts as a coactivator for transcription factors of the TCF/LEF family,
   2804..3520    +  CDS            EGFP: EGFP is a basic (constitutively fluorescent) green fluorescent protein published in 1996, derived from Aequorea victoria. It is reported to be a rapidly-maturing weak dimer with moderate acid sensitivity.
   3760..3894    -  polyA_signal   SV40 poly(A) signal: SV40 polyadenylation signal
   4211..4368    +  CDS            lacZα (fragment): LacZα fragment of β-galactosidase; lacZ fragment
   4374..4473    -  misc_feature   bom (fragment): basis of mobility region from pBR322
   4575..4610    -  CDS            rop (fragment): Rop protein, which maintains plasmids at low copy number; rop
   4705..4809    +  promoter       AmpR promoter: bla
   4810..5670    +  CDS            AmpR: β-lactamase; bla; confers resistance to ampicillin, carbenicillin, and related antibiotics
   5841..6429    +  rep_origin     ori: high-copy-number ColE1/pMB1/pBR322/pUC origin of replication
   6612..6704    +  CDS            lacI (fragment): lac repressor; lacI; The lac repressor binds to the lac operator to inhibit transcription in E. coli. This inhibition can be relieved by adding lactose or isopropyl-β-D-thiogalactopyranoside (IPTG).
   6717..6738    +  protein_bind   CAP binding site: CAP binding activates transcription in the presence of cAMP. E. coli catabolite activator protein
   6753..6783    +  promoter       lac promoter: promoter for the E. coli lac operon
   6791..6807    +  protein_bind   lac operator: The lac repressor binds to the lac operator to inhibit transcription in E. coli. This inhibition can be relieved by adding lactose or isopropyl-β-D-thiogalactopyranoside (IPTG). lac repressor encoded by lacI
   7095..7176    -  polyA_signal   SV40 poly(A) signal: SV40 polyadenylation signal
   7197..7796    -  CDS            PuroR: puromycin N-acetyltransferase; pac from Streptomyces alboniger; confers resistance to puromycin
   7875..7985    -  CDS            VP48: 3 tandem repeats of the minimal activation domain of herpes simplex virus VP16 (Cheng et al., 2013)
   7915..8612    -  CDS            rtTA3 (fragment): reverse tetracycline transactivator 3 activates expression from Tet-responsive promoters in the presence of doxycycline
   8665..8876    -  promoter       EF-1α core promoter: core promoter for human elongation factor EF-1α
>Addgene plasmid #155189 | XLone-Puro beta-catenin P2A eGFP-NLS | addgene full sequence | sequence record 307963 | Addgene NGS Result
ATCACCTCGAGTTTACTCCCTATCAGTGATAGAGAACGTATGAAGAGTTTACTCCCTATCAGTGATAGAG
AACGTATGCAGACTTTACTCCCTATCAGTGATAGAGAACGTATAAGGAGTTTACTCCCTATCAGTGATAG
AGAACGTATGACCAGTTTACTCCCTATCAGTGATAGAGAACGTATCTACAGTTTACTCCCTATCAGTGAT
AGAGAACGTATATCCAGTTTACTCCCTATCAGTGATAGAGAACGTATAAGCTTTGCTTATGTAAACCAGG
GCGCCTATAAAAGAGTGCTGATTTTTTGAGTAAACTTCAATTCCACAACACTTTTGTCTTATACCAACTT
TCCGTACCACTTCCTACCCTCGTAAAGGTACCGCCACCATGGCTACTCAAGCTGACCTGATGGAGTTGGA
CATGGCCATGGAGCCGGACAGAAAAGCTGCTGTCAGCCACTGGCAGCAGCAGTCTTACTTGGATGCTGGA
ATCCATGCTGGTGCCACCGCCACAGCTCCTGCCCTGAGTGGCAAGGGCAACCCTGAGGAAGAAGATGTTG
ACACCTCCCAAGTCCTTTATGAATGGGAGCAAGGCTTTTCCCAGTCCTTCACGCAAGAGCAAGTAGCTGA
TATTGACGGGCAGTATGCAATGACTAGGGCTCAGAGGGTCCGAGCTGCCATGTTCCCTGAGACGCTAGAT
GAGGGCATGCAGATCCCATCCACGCAGTTTGACGCTGCTCATCCCACTAATGTCCAGCGCTTGGCTGAAC
CATCACAGATGTTGAAA
[1614 nt withheld, positions 788-2401]
AAGCGGCTTTCAGTCGAGCTGACCAGTTCCCTCTTCAGGACAGAGCCAATGGCTTGGAATGAGACTGCAG
ATCTTGGACTGGACATTGGTGCCCAGGGAGAAGCCCTTGGATATCGCCAGGATGATCCCAGCTACCGTTC
TTTTCACTCTGGTGGATACGGCCAGGATGCCTTGGGGATGGACCCTATGATGGAGCATGAGATGGGTGGC
CACCACCCTGGTGCTGACTATCCAGTTGATGGGCTGCCTGATCTGGGACACGCCCAGGACCTCATGGATG
GGCTGCCCCCAGGTGATAGCAATCAGCTGGCCTGGTTTGATACTGACCTGGCTAGCGGCAGCGGCGCCAC
TAACTTCTCCCTGTTGAAACAAGCAGGGGATGTCGAAGAGAATCCCGGGCCAATGGTGAGCAAGGGCGAG
GAGCTGTTCACCGGGGTGGTGCCCATCCTGGTCGAGCTGGACGGCGACGTAAACGGCCACAAGTTCAGCG
TGTCCGGCGAGGGCGAGGGCGATGCCACCTACGGCAAGCTGACCCTGAAGTTCATCTGCACCACCGGCAA
GCTGCCCGTGCCCTGGCCCACCCTCGTGACCACCCTGACCTACGGCGTGCAGTGCTTCAGCCGCTACCCC
GACCACATGAAGCAGCACGACTTCTTCAAGTCCGCCATGCCCGAAGGCTACGTCCAGGAGCGCACCATCT
TCTTCAAGGACGACGGCAACTACAAGACCCGCGCCGAGGTGAAGTTCGAGGGCGACACCCTGGTGAACCG
CATCGAGCTGAAGGGCATCGACTTCAAGGAGGACGGCAACATCCTGGGGCACAAGCTGGAGTACAACTAC
AACAGCCACAACGTCTATATCATGGCCGACAAGCAGAAGAACGGCATCAAGGTGAACTTCAAGATCCGCC
ACAACATCGAGGACGGCAGCGTGCAGCTCGCCGACCACTACCAGCAGAACACCCCCATCGGCGACGGCCC
CGTGCTGCTGCCCGACAACCACTACCTGAGCACCCAGTCCGCCCTGAGCAAAGACCCCAACGAGAAGCGC
GATCACATGGTCCTGCTGGAGTTCGTGACCGCCGCCGGGATCACTCTCGGCATGGACGAGCTGTACAAGC
CAAAGAAGAAGCGTAAGGTATAAGTACAAGTAAGAATTCCGATCATATTCAATAACCCACTAGTAGACCA
CCTCCCCTGCGAGCTAAGCTGGACAGCCAATGACGGGTAAGAGAGTGACATTTTTCACTAACCTAAGACA
GGAGGGCCGTCAGAGCTACTGCCTAATCCAAAGACGGGTAAAAGTGATAAAAATGTATCACTCCAACCTA
AGACAGGCGCAGCTTCCGAGGGATTTGAGATCCAGACATGATAAGATACATTGATGAGTTTGGACAAACC
AAAACTAGAATGCAGTGAAAAAAATGCCTTATTTGTGAAATTTGTGATGCTATTGCCTTATTTGTAACCA
TTATAAGCTGCAATAAACAAGTTTGATATCTATAACAAGAAAATATATATATAATAAGTTATCACGTAAG
TAGAACATGAAATAACAATATAATTATCGTATGAGTTAAATCTTAAAAGTCACGTAAAAGATAATCATGC
GTCATTTTGACTCACGCGGTCGTTATAGTTCAAAATCAGTGACACTTACCGCATTGACAAGCACGCCTCA
CGGGAGCTCCAAGCGGCGACTGAGATGTCCTAAATGCACAGCGACGGATTCGCGCTATTTAGAAAGAGAG
AGCAATATTTCAAGAATGCATGCGTCAATTTTACGCAGACTATCTTTCTAGGGTTAAGAATTCACTGGCC
GTCGTTTTACAACGTCGTGACTGGGAAAACCCTGGCGTTACCCAACTTAATCGCCTTGCAGCACATCCCC
CTTTCGCCAGCTGGCGTAATAGCGAAGAGGCCCGCACCGATCGCCCTTCCCAACAGTTGCGCAGCCTGAA
TGGCGAATGGCGCCTGATGCGGTATTTTCTCCTTACGCATCTGTGCGGTATTTCACACCGCATATGGTGC
ACTCTCAGTACAATCTGCTCTGATGCCGCATAGTTAAGCCAGCCCCGACACCCGCCAACACCCGCTGACG
CGCCCTGACGGGCTTGTCTGCTCCCGGCATCCGCTTACAGACAAGCTGTGACCGTCTCCGGGAGCTGCAT
GTGTCAGAGGTTTTCACCGTCATCACCGAAACGCGCGAGACGAAAGGGCCTCGTGATACGCCTATTTTTA
TAGGTTAATGTCATGATAATAATGGTTTCTTAGACGTCAGGTGGCACTTTTCGGGGAAATGTGCGCGGAA
CCCCTATTTGTTTATTTTTCTAAATACATTCAAATATGTATCCGCTCATGAGACAATAACCCTGATAAAT
GCTTCAATAATATTGAAAAAGGAAGAGTATGAGTATTCAACATTTCCGTGTCGCCCTTATTCCCTTTTTT
GCGGCATTTTGCCTTCCTGTTTTTGCTCACCCAGAAACGCTGGTGAAAGTAAAAGATGCTGAAGATCAGT
TGGGTGCACGAGTGGGTTACATCGAACTGGATCTCAACAGCGGTAAGATCCTTGAGAGTTTTCGCCCCGA
AGAACGTTTTCCAATGATGAGCACTTTTAAAGTTCTGCTATGTGGCGCGGTATTATCCCGTATTGACGCC
GGGCAAGAGCAACTCGGTCGCCGCATACACTATTCTCAGAATGACTTGGTTGAGTACTCACCAGTCACAG
AAAAGCATCTTACGGATGGCATGACAGTAAGAGAATTATGCAGTGCTGCCATAACCATGAGTGATAACAC
TGCGGCCAACTTACTTCTGACAACGATCGGAGGACCGAAGGAGCTAACCGCTTTTTTGCACAACATGGGG
GATCATGTAACTCGCCTTGATCGTTGGGAACCGGAGCTGAATGAAGCCATACCAAACGACGAGCGTGACA
CCACGATGCCTGTAGCAATGGCAACAACGTTGCGCAAACTATTAACTGGCGAACTACTTACTCTAGCTTC
CCGGCAACAATTAATAGACTGGATGGAGGCGGATAAAGTTGCAGGACCACTTCTGCGCTCGGCCCTTCCG
GCTGGCTGGTTTATTGCTGATAAATCTGGAGCCGGTGAGCGTGGGTCTCGCGGTATCATTGCAGCACTGG
GGCCAGATGGTAAGCCCTCCCGTATCGTAGTTATCTACACGACGGGGAGTCAGGCAACTATGGATGAACG
AAATAGACAGATCGCTGAGATAGGTGCCTCACTGATTAAGCATTGGTAACTGTCAGACCAAGTTTACTCA
TATATACTTTAGATTGATTTAAAACTTCATTTTTAATTTAAAAGGATCTAGGTGAAGATCCTTTTTGATA
ATCTCATGACCAAAATCCCTTAACGTGAGTTTTCGTTCCACTGAGCGTCAGACCCCGTAGAAAAGATCAA
AGGATCTTCTTGAGATCCTTTTTTTCTGCGCGTAATCTGCTGCTTGCAAACAAAAAAACCACCGCTACCA
GCGGTGGTTTGTTTGCCGGATCAAGAGCTACCAACTCTTTTTCCGAAGGTAACTGGCTTCAGCAGAGCGC
AGATACCAAATACTGTTCTTCTAGTGTAGCCGTAGTTAGGCCACCACTTCAAGAACTCTGTAGCACCGCC
TACATACCTCGCTCTGCTAATCCTGTTACCAGTGGCTGCTGCCAGTGGCGATAAGTCGTGTCTTACCGGG
TTGGACTCAAGACGATAGTTACCGGATAAGGCGCAGCGGTCGGGCTGAACGGGGGGTTCGTGCACACAGC
CCAGCTTGGAGCGAACGACCTACACCGAACTGAGATACCTACAGCGTGAGCTATGAGAAAGCGCCACGCT
TCCCGAAGGGAGAAAGGCGGACAGGTATCCGGTAAGCGGCAGGGTCGGAACAGGAGAGCGCACGAGGGAG
CTTCCAGGGGGAAACGCCTGGTATCTTTATAGTCCTGTCGGGTTTCGCCACCTCTGACTTGAGCGTCGAT
TTTTGTGATGCTCGTCAGGGGGGCGGAGCCTATGGAAAAACGCCAGCAACGCGGCCTTTTTACGGTTCCT
GGCCTTTTGCTGGCCTTTTGCTCACATGTTCTTTCCTGCGTTATCCCCTGATTCTGTGGATAACCGTATT
ACCGCCTTTGAGTGAGCTGATACCGCTCGCCGCAGCCGAACGACCGAGCGCAGCGAGTCAGTGAGCGAGG
AAGCGGAAGAGCGCCCAATACGCAAACCGCCTCTCCCCGCGCGTTGGCCGATTCATTAATGCAGCTGGCA
CGACAGGTTTCCCGACTGGAAAGCGGGCAGTGAGCGCAACGCAATTAATGTGAGTTAGCTCACTCATTAG
GCACCCCAGGCTTTACACTTTATGCTTCCGGCTCGTATGTTGTGTGGAATTGTGAGCGGATAACAATTTC
ACACAGGAAACAGCTATGACCATGATTACGCCAAGGTCGACTTAACCCTAGAAAGATAATCATATTGTGA
CGTACGTTAAAGATAATCATGCGTAAAATTGACGCATGTGTTTTATCGGTCTGTATATCGAGGTTTATTT
ATTAATTTGAATAGATATTAAGTTTTATTATATTTACACTTACATACTAATAATAAATTCAACAAACAAT
TTATTTATGTTTATTTATTTATTAAAAAAAAACAAAAACTCAAAATTTCTTCTATAAAGTAACAAAACTT
TTAGCAGTGAAAAAAATGCTTTATTTGTGAAATTTGTGATGCTATTGCTTTATTTGTAACCATTATAAGC
TGCAATAAACAAGTTAACTAAACGGGCCCTCTAGATCAGGCACCGGGCTTGCGGGTCATGCACCAGGTGC
GCGGTCCTTCGGGCACCTCGACGTCGGCGGTGACGGTGAAGCCGAGCCGCTCGTAGAAGGGGAGGTTGCG
GGGCGCGGAGGTCTCCAGGAAGGCGGGCACCCCGGCGCGCTCGGCCGCCTCCACTCCGGGGAGCACGACG
GCGCTGCCCAGACCCTTGCCCTGGTGGTCGGGCGAGACGCCGACGGTGGCCAGGAACCACGCGGGCTCCT
TGGGCCGGTGCGGCGCCAGGAGGCCTTCCATCTGTTGCTGCGCGGCCAGCCGGGAACCGCTCAACTCGGC
CATGCGCGGGCCGATCTCGGCGAACACCGCCCCCGCTTCGACGCTCTCCGGCGTGGTCCAGACCGCCACC
GCGGCGCCGTCGTCCGCGACCCACACCTTGCCGATGTCGAGCCCGACGCGCGTGAGGAAGAGTTCTTGCA
GCTCGGTGACCCGCTCGATGTGGCGGTCCGGATCGACGGTGTGGCGCGTGGCGGGGTAGTCGGCGAACGC
GGCGGCGAGGGTGCGTACGGCCCTGGGGACGTCGTCGCGGGTGGCGAGGCGCACCGTGGGCTTGTACTCG
GTCATCTCGAGCCTAGGGCCGGGATTCTCCTCCACGTCACCGCATGTTAGAAGACTTCCTCTGCCCTCTC
CGCTGCCCCCGGGGAGCATGTCAAGGTCAAAATCGTCAAGAGCGTCAGCAGGCAGCATATCAAGGTCAAA
GTCGTCAAGGGCATCGGCTGGGAGCATGTCTAAGTCAAAATCGTCAAGGGCGTCGGTCGGCCCGCCGCTT
TCGCACTTTAGCTGTTTCTCCAGGCCACATATGATTAGTTCCAGGCCGAAAAGGAAGGCAGGTTCGGCTC
CCTGCCGGTCGAACAGCTCAATTGCTTGTTTCAGAAGTGGGGGCATAGAATCGGTGGTAGGTGTCTCTCT
TTCCTCTTTTGCTACTTGATGCTCCTGTTCCTCCAATACGCAGCCCAGTGTAAAGTGGCCCACGGCGGAC
AGAGCGTACAGTGCGTTCTCCAGGGAGAAGCCTTGCTGACACAGGAACGCGAGCTGATTTTCCAGGGTTT
CGTACTGTTTCTCTGTTGGGCGGGTGCCGAGATGCACTTTAGCCCCGTCGCGATGTGAGAGGAGAGCACA
GCGGTATGACTTGGCGTTGTTCCGCAGAAAGTCTTGCCATGACTCGCCTTCCAGGGGGCAGGAGTGGGTA
TGATGCCTGTCCAGCATCTCGATTGGCAGGGCATCGAGCAGGGCCCGCTTGTTCTTCACGTGCCAGTACA
GGGTAGGCTGCTCAACTCCCAGCTTTTGAGCGAGTTTCCTTGTCGTCAGGCCTTCGATACCGACTCCATT
GAGTAATTCCAGAGCAGAGTTTATGACTTTGCTCTTGTCCAGTCTAGACATCTTATCGTCATCGTCTTTG
TAATCCATGGTGGCGGATCCCGCGTCACGACACCTGTGTTCTGGCGGCAAACCCGTTGCGAAAAAGAACG
TTCACGGCGACTACTGCACTTATATACGGTTCTCCCCCACCCTCGGGAAAAAGGCGGAGCCAGTACACGA
CATCACTTTCCCAGTTTACCCCGCGCCACCTTCTCTAGGCACCGGTTCAATTGCCGACCCCTCCCCCCAA
CTTCTCGGGGACTGTGGGCGATGTGCGCTCTGCCCACTGACGGGCACCGGAGCCACTCGAGTGGAATT
